Addgene plasmid #221531: Sep11-GFP
Purpose: Fluorescently tagged Sep11-GFP
Depositing lab: Alessandro Ori. Depositing organization: Leibniz Institute on Aging - Fritz Lipmann Institute (FLI).
Backbone
  Vector backbone: GFP-Cterm
  Vector type: Mammalian Expression
Growth in bacteria
  Bacterial resistance: Ampicillin, 100 μg/mL
  Growth temperature: 37°C
  Growth strain: DH5alpha
  Copy number: High Copy
Gene/Insert
  Gene/Insert name: Sep11
  Species: H. sapiens (human)
  Insert size (bp): 1287
  Tag / fusion protein: GFP (C terminal on insert)
  Cloning method: Gibson Cloning
Terms and licenses: Academic/Nonprofit Terms; Industry Terms: Not Available to Industry
How to cite: Sep11-GFP was a gift from Alessandro Ori (Addgene plasmid # 221531 ; http://n2t.net/addgene:221531 ; RRID:Addgene_221531)
