[The description below was written by a language model from this plasmid's Addgene catalogue record and pLannotate feature annotations shown in this document.]
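Description:
Sep11-GFP is a mammalian expression plasmid of about 7.1 kb that encodes human septin 11 (SEPTIN11, also known as SEPT11), a filament-forming cytoskeletal GTPase, fused at its C terminus to EGFP. The roughly 1.3 kb coding sequence was inserted by Gibson assembly into a backbone recorded as GFP-Cterm. In the annotated sequence the whole expression unit lies on one strand. A CMV enhancer and promoter come first, followed by short fragments matching tet operator-containing promoters. Then come the SEPTIN11 open reading frame, EGFP and a bovine growth hormone polyadenylation signal. The tet operator matches immediately downstream of the CMV promoter suggest a tetracycline-repressible CMV/TetO arrangement, which would allow inducible expression in cells that produce the Tet repressor. The catalogue entry itself does not mention inducibility.

Downstream of the fusion cassette, an FRT site sits directly in front of a hygromycin resistance gene that is followed by an SV40 polyadenylation signal. No complete promoter is annotated for this gene; only a small SV40 promoter fragment lies nearby. This layout is characteristic of vectors designed for FLP-mediated integration into a genomic FRT landing site, where recombination supplies the promoter that activates hygromycin resistance and allows selection of isogenic stable lines. The record does not explicitly state that use. In bacteria the plasmid is maintained through a high-copy ColE1/pUC-type origin and selected with ampicillin via the bla gene. Remnants of an f1 origin, lac regulatory elements and a ble fragment are backbone leftovers. The stated purpose is expression of fluorescently tagged septin 11, which suits imaging its localisation or GFP-based pull-down.
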