Features (pLannotate 1.2.2; 22 found; start..end, strand, type, name):
    491..524     -  promoter       TRE3GV promoter (fragment): 3rd-generation Tet-responsive promoter that can be activated by binding of Tet-On® 3G, optimized for retroviral and lentiviral vectors
    532..551     -  promoter       PLtetO-1 promoter (fragment): modified phage lambda PL promoter with tet operator sites (Lutz and Bujard, 1997)
    553..572     -  promoter       PLtetO-1 promoter (fragment): modified phage lambda PL promoter with tet operator sites (Lutz and Bujard, 1997)
    574..777     -  promoter       CMV promoter: human cytomegalovirus (CMV) immediate early promoter
    778..1157    -  enhancer       CMV enhancer: human cytomegalovirus immediate early enhancer
   1312..1364    +  misc_feature   bom (fragment): basis of mobility region from pBR322
   1423..1527    +  promoter       AmpR promoter: bla
   1528..2388    +  CDS            AmpR: β-lactamase; bla; confers resistance to ampicillin, carbenicillin, and related antibiotics
   2559..3147    +  rep_origin     ori: high-copy-number ColE1/pMB1/pBR322/pUC origin of replication
   3330..3422    +  CDS            lacI (fragment): lac repressor; lacI; The lac repressor binds to the lac operator to inhibit transcription in E. coli. This inhibition can be relieved by adding lactose or isopropyl-β-D-thiogalactopyranoside (IPTG).
   3435..3456    +  protein_bind   CAP binding site: CAP binding activates transcription in the presence of cAMP. E. coli catabolite activator protein
   3471..3501    +  promoter       lac promoter: promoter for the E. coli lac operon
   3509..3525    +  protein_bind   lac operator: The lac repressor binds to the lac operator to inhibit transcription in E. coli. This inhibition can be relieved by adding lactose or isopropyl-β-D-thiogalactopyranoside (IPTG). lac repressor encoded by lacI
   3598..3719    -  polyA_signal   SV40 poly(A) signal: SV40 polyadenylation signal
   3714..3839    -  CDS            ble (fragment): BLE_KLEPN - Experimental evidence at protein level: Swiss-Prot protein existence level 1. Binding protein with a strong affinity to the bleomycin family of antibiotics. Binds to CL990; an antimitotic-antibiotic compound. From Klebsiella pneumoniae.
   3849..4871    -  CDS            HygR: aminoglycoside phosphotransferase from E. coli; aph(4)-Ia; confers resistance to hygromycin
   4879..4926    -  protein_bind   FRT: FLP-mediated recombination occurs in the 8-bp core sequence TCTAGAAA (Turan and Bode, 2011). FLP recombinase from the Saccharomyces cerevisiae 2μ plasmid
   4931..5164    -  rep_origin     f1 ori (fragment) (sequence partly withheld): f1 bacteriophage origin of replication; arrow indicates direction of (+) strand synthesis
   5185..5206    -  promoter       SV40 promoter (fragment): SV40 enhancer and early promoter
   5210..5434    -  polyA_signal   bGH poly(A) signal: bovine growth hormone polyadenylation signal
   5484..6203    -  CDS            EGFP: the original enhanced GFP (Yang et al., 1996) mammalian codon-optimized
   6246..400     -  CDS            SEPTIN11 (across the origin): SEP11_HUMAN - Also known as SEPT11. Experimental evidence at protein level: Swiss-Prot protein existence level 1. Filament-forming cytoskeletal GTPase. May play a role in cytokinesis (Potential). May play a role in the cytoarchitecture of neurons, including dendritic arborization and dendritic spines, and in GABAergic synaptic connectivity (By similarity). During Listeria monocytogenes infection, not required for the bacterial entry process, but restricts its efficacy. From Homo sapiens (Human).
>Addgene plasmid #221531 | Sep11-GFP | addgene full sequence | sequence record 439438 | Addgene NGS Result
TCAATTCCTCTTGCAGGTAGGCCTCGAACTGGGCATCAATATATTCTACTATCGGCTTATAGCTGTCATC
TTTATTTATCTGGTCTCCAAATCCCACGGTGTCAACAATGGTTAACTTCAGCCGTACATTGCTTTCCTGA
AGCTCATAACTTCTGGCTTTTAACCGAACACCTGGTTCATTGTGAGTAGCTGGGTCACTTTCAAATTTGG
TGTTGAACAAAGTGTCCATTAACGTGGATTTGCCAATGCCTGTCTCACCAACACAAAGGATGTTGAAACA
GAATCCTTGAGAAGTAGACTTGTTGACCAGCTGGTCAGGGAGGCTGTCAAATCCCACATGGCCAGACAAA
GACAAGTTTCGAAGCTCTTCATTAGACGGTCTCCCCACGGCCACGGCCATGCAGGCCTAAGCTTAAGTTT
AAACGCTAGAGTCCGGAGGCTGGATCGGTCCCGGTGTCTTCTATGGAGGTCAAAACAGCGTGGATGGCGT
CTCCAGGCGATCTGACGGTTCACTAAACGAGCTCGTCGACGATCTCTATCACTGATAGGGAGATCTCTAT
CACTGATAGGGAGAGCTCTGCTTATATAGACCTCCCACCGTACACGCCTACCGCCCATTTGCGTCAATGG
GGCGGAGTTGTTACGACATTTTGGAAAGTCCCGTTGATTTTGGTGCCAAAACAAACTCCCATTGACGTCA
ATGGGGTGGAGACTTGGAAATCCCCGTGAGTCAAACCGCTATCCACGCCCATTGATGTACTGCCAAAACC
GCATCACCATGGTAATAGCGATGACTAATACGTAGATGTACTGCCAAGTAGGAAAGTCCCATAAGGTCAT
GTACTGGGCATAATGCCAGGCGGGCCATTTACCGTCATTGACGTCAATAGGGGGCGTACTTGGCATATGA
TACACTTGATGTACTGCCAAGTGGGCAGTTTACCGTAAATACTCCACCCATTGACGTCAATGGAAAGTCC
CTATTGGCGTTACTATGGGAACATACGTCATTATTGACGTCAATGGGCGGGGGTCGTTGGGCGGTCAGCC
AGGCGGGCCATTTACCGTAAGTTATGTAACGCGGAACTCCATATATGGGCTATGAACTAATGACCCCGTA
ATTGATTACTATTAATAACTAGTCAATAATCAATGTCAACGCGTATATCTGGCCCGTACATCGCGAAGCA
GCGCAAAACGCCTAACCCTAAGCAGATTCTTCATGCAATTGTCGGTCAAGCCTTGCCTTGTTGTAGCTTA
AATTTTGCTCGCGCACTACTCAGCGACCTCCAACACACAAGCAGGGAGCAGATACTGGCTTAACTATGCG
GCATCAGAGCAGATTGTACTGAGAGTGCACCATAGGGGATCGGGAGATCTCCCGATCCGTCGACGTCAGG
TGGCACTTTTCGGGGAAATGTGCGCGGAACCCCTATTTGTTTATTTTTCTAAATACATTCAAATATGTAT
CCGCTCATGAGACAATAACCCTGATAAATGCTTCAATAATATTGAAAAAGGAAGAGTATGAGTATTCAAC
ATTTCCGTGTCGCCCTTATTCCCTTTTTTGCGGCATTTTGCCTTCCTGTTTTTGCTCACCCAGAAACGCT
GGTGAAAGTAAAAGATGCTGAAGATCAGTTGGGTGCACGAGTGGGTTACATCGAACTGGATCTCAACAGC
GGTAAGATCCTTGAGAGTTTTCGCCCCGAAGAACGTTTTCCAATGATGAGCACTTTTAAAGTTCTGCTAT
GTGGCGCGGTATTATCCCGTATTGACGCCGGGCAAGAGCAACTCGGTCGCCGCATACACTATTCTCAGAA
TGACTTGGTTGAGTACTCACCAGTCACAGAAAAGCATCTTACGGATGGCATGACAGTAAGAGAATTATGC
AGTGCTGCCATAACCATGAGTGATAACACTGCGGCCAACTTACTTCTGACAACGATCGGAGGACCGAAGG
AGCTAACCGCTTTTTTGCACAACATGGGGGATCATGTAACTCGCCTTGATCGTTGGGAACCGGAGCTGAA
TGAAGCCATACCAAACGACGAGCGTGACACCACGATGCCTGTAGCAATGGCAACAACGTTGCGCAAACTA
TTAACTGGCGAACTACTTACTCTAGCTTCCCGGCAACAATTAATAGACTGGATGGAGGCGGATAAAGTTG
CAGGACCACTTCTGCGCTCGGCCCTTCCGGCTGGCTGGTTTATTGCTGATAAATCTGGAGCCGGTGAGCG
TGGGTCTCGCGGTATCATTGCAGCACTGGGGCCAGATGGTAAGCCCTCCCGTATCGTAGTTATCTACACG
ACGGGGAGTCAGGCAACTATGGATGAACGAAATAGACAGATCGCTGAGATAGGTGCCTCACTGATTAAGC
ATTGGTAACTGTCAGACCAAGTTTACTCATATATACTTTAGATTGATTTAAAACTTCATTTTTAATTTAA
AAGGATCTAGGTGAAGATCCTTTTTGATAATCTCATGACCAAAATCCCTTAACGTGAGTTTTCGTTCCAC
TGAGCGTCAGACCCCGTAGAAAAGATCAAAGGATCTTCTTGAGATCCTTTTTTTCTGCGCGTAATCTGCT
GCTTGCAAACAAAAAAACCACCGCTACCAGCGGTGGTTTGTTTGCCGGATCAAGAGCTACCAACTCTTTT
TCCGAAGGTAACTGGCTTCAGCAGAGCGCAGATACCAAATACTGTTCTTCTAGTGTAGCCGTAGTTAGGC
CACCACTTCAAGAACTCTGTAGCACCGCCTACATACCTCGCTCTGCTAATCCTGTTACCAGTGGCTGCTG
CCAGTGGCGATAAGTCGTGTCTTACCGGGTTGGACTCAAGACGATAGTTACCGGATAAGGCGCAGCGGTC
GGGCTGAACGGGGGGTTCGTGCACACAGCCCAGCTTGGAGCGAACGACCTACACCGAACTGAGATACCTA
CAGCGTGAGCTATGAGAAAGCGCCACGCTTCCCGAAGGGAGAAAGGCGGACAGGTATCCGGTAAGCGGCA
GGGTCGGAACAGGAGAGCGCACGAGGGAGCTTCCAGGGGGAAACGCCTGGTATCTTTATAGTCCTGTCGG
GTTTCGCCACCTCTGACTTGAGCGTCGATTTTTGTGATGCTCGTCAGGGGGGCGGAGCCTATGGAAAAAC
GCCAGCAACGCGGCCTTTTTACGGTTCCTGGCCTTTTGCTGGCCTTTTGCTCACATGTTCTTTCCTGCGT
TATCCCCTGATTCTGTGGATAACCGTATTACCGCCTTTGAGTGAGCTGATACCGCTCGCCGCAGCCGAAC
GACCGAGCGCAGCGAGTCAGTGAGCGAGGAAGCGGAAGAGCGCCCAATACGCAAACCGCCTCTCCCCGCG
CGTTGGCCGATTCATTAATGCAGCTGGCACGACAGGTTTCCCGACTGGAAAGCGGGCAGTGAGCGCAACG
CAATTAATGTGAGTTAGCTCACTCATTAGGCACCCCAGGCTTTACACTTTATGCTTCCGGCTCGTATGTT
GTGTGGAATTGTGAGCGGATAACAATTTCACACAGGAAACAGCTATGACCATGATTACGCCAAGCTCTAG
CTAGAGGTCGACGGTATACAGACATGATAAGATACATTGATGAGTTTGGACAAACCACAACTAGAATGCA
GTGAAAAAAATGCTTTATTTGTGAAATTTGTGATGCTATTGCTTTATTTGTAACCATTATAAGCTGCAAT
AAACAAGTTGGGGTGGGCGAAGAACTCCAGCATGAGATCCCCGCGCTGGAGGATCATCCAGCCGGCGTCC
CGGAAAACGATTCCGAAGCCCAACCTTTCATAGAAGGCGGCGGTGGAATCGAAATCTCGTAGTACGTGCT
ATTCCTTTGCCCTCGGACGAGTGCTGGGGCGTCGGTTTCCACTATCGGCGAGTACTTCTACACAGCCATC
GGTCCAGACGGCCGCGCTTCTGCGGGCGATTTGTGTACGCCCGACAGTCCCGGCTCCGGATCGGACGATT
GCGTCGCATCGACCCTGCGCCCAAGCTGCATCATCGAAATTGCCGTCAACCAAGCTCTGATAGAGTTGGT
CAAGACCAATGCGGAGCATATACGCCCGGAGCCGCGGCGATCCTGCAAGCTCCGGATGCCTCCGCTCGAA
GTAGCGCGTCTGCTGCTCCATACAAGCCAACCACGGCCTCCAGAAGAAGATGTTGGCGACCTCGTATTGG
GAATCCCCGAACATCGCCTCGCTCCAGTCAATGACCGCTGTTATGCGGCCATTGTCCGTCAGGACATTGT
TGGAGCCGAAATCCGCGTGCACGAGGTGCCGGACTTCGGGGCAGTCCTCGGCCCAAAGCATCAGCTCATC
GAGAGCCTGCGCGACGGACGCACTGACGGTGTCGTCCATCACAGTTTGCCAGTGATACACATGGGGATCA
GCAATCGCGCATATGAAATCACGCCATGTAGTGTATTGACCGATTCCTTGCGGTCCGAATGGGCCGAACC
CGCTCGTCTGGCTAAGATCGGCCGCAGCGATCGCATCCATGGCCTCCGCGACCGGCTGCAGAACAGCGGG
CAGTTCGGTTTCAGGCAGGTCTTGCAACGTGACACCCTGTGCACGGCGGGAGATGCAATAGGTCAGGCTC
TCGCTGAATTCCCCAATGTCAAGCACTTCCGGAATCGGGAGCGCGGCCGATGCAAAGTGCCGATAAACAT
AACGATCTTTGTAGAAACCATCGGCGCAGCTATTTACCCGCAGGACATATCCACGCCCTCCTACATCGAA
GCTGAAAGCACGAGATTCTTCGCCCTCCGAGAGCTGCATCAGGTCGGAGACGCTGTCGAACTTTTCGATC
AGAAACTTCTCGACAGACGTCGCGGTGAGTTCAGGCTTTTTGGCCAAGGAAGTTCCTATACTTTCTAGAG
AATAGGAACTTCGGAATAGGAACTTCTAGGTACGTGAACCATCACCCT
[91 nt withheld, positions 4949-5039]
G
[124 nt withheld, positions 5041-5164]
GGGGATACCCCCTAGAGCCCCAGCTGGTTCTTTCCGCCTCAGAAGCCATAGAGCCCACCGCATCCCCAGC
ATGCCTGCTATTGTCTTCCCAATCCTCCCCCTTGCTGTCCTGCCCCACCCCACCCCCCAGAATAGAATGA
CACCTACTCAGACAATGCGATGCAATTTCCTCATTTTATTAGGAAAGGACAGTGGGAGTGGCACCTTCCA
GGGTCAAGGAAGGCACGGGGGAGGGGCAAACAACAGATGGCTGGCAACTAGAAGGCACAGTCGAGGCTGA
TCAGCGGGTTTAAACGGGCCCTCTAGACTCGAGTCACTATTACTTGTACAGCTCGTCCATGCCGAGAGTG
ATCCCGGCGGCGGTCACGAACTCCTTAAGGACCATGTGATCGCGCTTCTCGTTGGGGTCTTTGCTCAGGG
CGGACTGGGTGCTCAGGTAGTGGTTGTCGGGCAGCAGCACGGGGCCGTCGCCGATGGGGGTGTTCTGCTG
GTAGTGGTCGGCGAGCTGCACGCTGCCGTCCTCGATGTTGTGGCGGATCTTGAAGTTCACCTTGATGCCG
TTCTTCTGCTTGTCGGCCATGATATAGACGTTGTGGCTGTTGTAGTTGTACTCCAGCTTGTGCCCCAGGA
TGTTGCCGTCCTCCTTGAAGTCGATGCCCTTCAGCTCGATGCGGTTCACCAGGGTGTCGCCCTCGAACTT
CACCTCGGCGCGGGTCTTGTAGTTGCCGTCGTCCTTGAAGAAGATGGTGCGCTCCTGGACGTAGCCTTCG
GGCATGGCGGACTTGAAGAAGTCGTGCTGCTTCATGTGGTCGGGGTAGCGGCTGAAGCACTGCACGCCGT
AGGTCAGGGTGGTCACGAGGGTGGGCCAGGGCACGGGCAGCTTGCCGGTGGTGCAGATGAACTTCAGGGT
CAGCTTGCCGTAGGTGGCATCGCCCTCGCCCTCGCCGGACACGCTGAACTTGTGGCCGTTTACGTCGCCG
TCCAGCTCGACCAGGATGGGCACCACCCCGGTGAACAGCTCCTCGCCCTTGCTCACCATGGTGGTACCTT
CACCTTGAAAATATAAATTTTCGCGGCCGCGTGTGAAGCTTGCATTTTTCTTATCCTTGTCTTTCTTGGT
TTGCTGGGCCCCAGATTGCTGGGCCTGGGACTGTAGTAACTGAGCCGCTGCTTTCTTCTTCTGGAAGTTG
TTCACCTCCTCCTCAAGCTCCTTCTTCTTGTCTTCCACTTTCTTCTTTTCTTCTTGGTGTGTCCGCTTTA
GAAGGTCAAACTTCTCGTGAAGCTCTTTCTCTGCCTCCTTAAGTTCAGCTTCTTTCTCCTTCACTCTCAT
AACAAACATTTGTCTCATTTCTTCTTCTTTCTTCTGCAGTTCTCCCAGGAATTCATTCCTTTTTGCTTCA
TATGTCTCCTGAAGACTGAAGGGTTTGCTGTCAGGGTCAGTGTCCTTGAACCCCATCTCTTCAAGCTTAC
AGCGTCGGTACAATTCATAGTGGCGGGTGTGAGTCTGCTCTCGCAAGTCCTCCATGTTCACGCGGATCAG
CATCTCTCGAAGTTTCACAAAATCGCAATGATTTTCATTCTCAACCTGCACCACACCCCAGGGGTACTGC
CTGGCCTTTGCCATCTTGTTGCCAATCTTCACCTCTTCGGTGCTGCCAACCACTGCAAATGGGAGATGGA
CACTCATTGTTGCGTTAATCTCTGCCACCGTTTCTTCATCAGTGGGAAACTGATATATCTGGACCCCATT
GCTGACCAGTTCACTCATGATCTTACTCTTGAATTTGTGCAGTTCATTCTTGGCAATGGTGTCAGCTTTT
GCAATTATTGGAATGATGTTCACCTTACTGTCCAGCTTTTTCATGGTGACCAGATCCAGGGACTTTAGTG
AATGTCCAGTAGGGGCAATAAAGTAGAGGCAGGCATGGATCCTCGTGTCATGGTAGTTGAAGAGAGAACG
TTTAATCT
